Addgene plasmid #198065: pCSIIbleo-NIR-GECO1-P2A-EGFP
Purpose: The lentiviral vector for NIR-GECO1 and EGFP
Depositing lab: Michiyuki Matsuda. Depositing organization: Kyoto University, Graduate School of Biostudies.
Backbone
  Vector backbone: pCSIIbleo
  Backbone size w/o insert (bp): 10117
  Total vector size (bp): 12367
  Vector type: Mammalian Expression, Lentiviral
  Selectable markers: Zeocin
Growth in bacteria
  Bacterial resistance: Ampicillin, 100 μg/mL
  Growth temperature: 37°C
  Growth strain: NEB Stable
  Copy number: Unknown
Gene/Insert
  Gene/Insert name: NIR-GECO1
  Species: Synthetic
  Insert size (bp): 2250
  Promoter: CAG
  Tag / fusion protein: P2A-EGFP (C terminal on insert)
  Cloning method: Restriction Enzyme; 5′ cloning site EcoRI (not destroyed); 3′ cloning site XhoI (not destroyed)
  Sequencing primers: 5′ TCATTCTCAAGCCTCAGACAGTGG
Resource information
  A portion of this plasmid was derived from a plasmid made by: Dr. Robert Campbell (Addgene plasmid # 113680: pDuEx2-NIR-GECO1)
Terms and licenses: Academic/Nonprofit Terms; Industry Terms: Not Available to Industry
How to cite: pCSIIbleo-NIR-GECO1-P2A-EGFP was a gift from Michiyuki Matsuda (Addgene plasmid # 198065 ; http://n2t.net/addgene:198065 ; RRID:Addgene_198065)
