[The description below was written by a language model from this plasmid's Addgene catalogue record and pLannotate feature annotations shown in this document.]
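Description:
pCSIIbleo-NIR-GECO1-P2A-EGFP is an HIV-1-based lentiviral transfer vector for mammalian expression, built on the pCSIIbleo backbone (about 12.4 kb in total). It is propagated in E. coli through a high-copy ColE1/pUC-type origin with ampicillin resistance, and it also carries an f1 origin. The viral genome is transcribed from a CMV enhancer/promoter fused to a truncated 5' LTR. It contains the Ψ packaging signal with a gag fragment, the Rev response element for Rev-dependent nuclear export, the cPPT/CTS, a WPRE to boost transcript expression, and a truncated 3' LTR followed by a bGH polyadenylation signal.

The payload is NIR-GECO1, a synthetic near-infrared genetically encoded calcium indicator. In the feature table it appears as two mIFP (bacteriophytochrome-derived infrared fluorescent protein) fragments flanking calmodulin and a calmodulin-binding peptide, consistent with a calcium-sensing module inserted into a split fluorescent protein. According to the catalogue, a P2A self-cleaving peptide links it to C-terminal EGFP, so sensor and green reporter are made from one transcript as separate proteins; the EGFP coding sequence is annotated, but the short P2A is not. Downstream, an EMCV IRES drives BleoR, allowing Zeocin selection of transduced cells. A second SV40/EM7-driven BleoR cassette lies outside the LTRs in the plasmid backbone.

The catalogue lists the promoter as CAG, whereas the sequence annotation identifies an EF-1α promoter immediately upstream of the insert and no CAG elements, so the record is inconsistent on this point. The construct is intended for producing lentivirus to establish cells co-expressing NIR-GECO1 and EGFP. The NIR-GECO1 portion derives from an earlier plasmid, pDuEx2-NIR-GECO1.
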