Features (pLannotate 1.2.2; 35 found; start..end, strand, type, name):
     28..80      -  misc_feature   bom (fragment): basis of mobility region from pBR322
    235..614     +  enhancer       CMV enhancer: human cytomegalovirus immediate early enhancer
    615..814     +  promoter       CMV promoter: human cytomegalovirus (CMV) immediate early promoter
    832..1012    +  LTR            5' LTR (truncated): truncated 5' long terminal repeat (LTR) from HIV-1
   1059..1184    +  misc_feature   HIV-1 Ψ: packaging signal of human immunodeficiency virus type 1
   1168..1506    +  CDS            HIV-1 gag (fragment): gag protein from human immunodeficiency virus 1; gag
   1676..1909    +  misc_feature   RRE: The Rev response element (RRE) of HIV-1 allows for Rev-dependent mRNA export from the nucleus to the cytoplasm.
   2286..2386    +  CDS            Rev (fragment): human immunodeficiency virus 1 (HIV-1) Rev protein; rev; enhances nuclear export of unspliced and incompletely spliced viral mRNAs
   2412..2529    +  misc_feature   cPPT/CTS: central polypurine tract and central termination sequence of HIV-1
   2585..3747    +  promoter       EF-1α promoter: strong constitutive promoter for human elongation factor EF-1α
   3773..4273    +  CDS            mIFP (fragment): naturally monomeric infrared fluorescent protein derived from a truncated bacteriophytochrome (Yu et al., 2015)
   4292..4642    +  CDS            CALMA_ARBPU (fragment): Experimental evidence at protein level: Swiss-Prot protein existence level 1. Calmodulin mediates the control of a large number of enzymes, ion channels and other proteins by Ca(2+). Among the enzymes to be stimulated by the calmodulin-Ca(2+) complex are a number of protein kinases and phosphatases. From Arbacia punctulata (Punctuate sea urchin).
   4760..4815    +  CDS            calmodulin-binding peptide (fragment): calmodulin-binding peptide from avian smooth muscle myosin light chain kinase
   4832..5257    +  CDS            mIFP (fragment): naturally monomeric infrared fluorescent protein derived from a truncated bacteriophytochrome (Yu et al., 2015)
   5345..6022    +  CDS            (3-F)Tyr-EGFP: (3-F)Tyr-EGFP is a basic (constitutively fluorescent) green fluorescent protein published in 2004, derived from Aequorea victoria.
   6086..6656    +  misc_feature   IRES2: internal ribosome entry site (IRES) of the encephalomyocarditis virus (EMCV)
   6650..7024    +  CDS            BleoR: antibiotic-binding protein; Sh ble from Streptoalloteichus hindustanus; confers resistance to bleomycin, phleomycin, and Zeocin™
   7060..7648    +  misc_feature   WPRE: woodchuck hepatitis virus posttranscriptional regulatory element
   7573..8160    +  CDS            nef: NEF_HV112 - Experimental evidence at protein level: Swiss-Prot protein existence level 1. Extracellular Nef protein targets CD4(+) T-lymphocytes for apoptosis by interacting with CXCR4 surface receptors. From Human immunodeficiency virus type 1 group M subtype B (isolate PCV12) (HIV-1).
   8167..8347    +  LTR            5' LTR (truncated): truncated 5' long terminal repeat (LTR) from HIV-1
   8379..8603    +  polyA_signal   bGH poly(A) signal: bovine growth hormone polyadenylation signal
   8607..8628    +  promoter       SV40 promoter (fragment): SV40 enhancer and early promoter
   8649..9077    +  rep_origin     f1 ori (sequence partly withheld): f1 bacteriophage origin of replication; arrow indicates direction of (+) strand synthesis
   9091..9420    +  promoter       SV40 promoter: SV40 enhancer and early promoter
   9468..9515    +  promoter       EM7 promoter: synthetic bacterial promoter&nbsp
   9534..9908    +  CDS            BleoR: antibiotic-binding protein; Sh ble from Streptoalloteichus hindustanus; confers resistance to bleomycin, phleomycin, and Zeocin™
   9918..10043   +  CDS            ble (fragment): BLE_KLEPN - Experimental evidence at protein level: Swiss-Prot protein existence level 1. Binding protein with a strong affinity to the bleomycin family of antibiotics. Binds to CL990; an antimitotic-antibiotic compound. From Klebsiella pneumoniae.
  10038..10159   +  polyA_signal   SV40 poly(A) signal: SV40 polyadenylation signal
  10230..10252   -  protein_bind   lac operator (fragment): The lac repressor binds to the lac operator to inhibit transcription in E. coli. This inhibition can be relieved by adding lactose or isopropyl-β-D-thiogalactopyranoside (IPTG). lac repressor encoded by lacI
  10256..10286   -  promoter       lac promoter: promoter for the E. coli lac operon
  10301..10322   -  protein_bind   CAP binding site: CAP binding activates transcription in the presence of cAMP. E. coli catabolite activator protein
  10335..10427   -  CDS            lacI (fragment): lac repressor; lacI; The lac repressor binds to the lac operator to inhibit transcription in E. coli. This inhibition can be relieved by adding lactose or isopropyl-β-D-thiogalactopyranoside (IPTG).
  10610..11198   -  rep_origin     ori: high-copy-number ColE1/pMB1/pBR322/pUC origin of replication
  11369..12229   -  CDS            AmpR: β-lactamase; bla; confers resistance to ampicillin, carbenicillin, and related antibiotics
  12230..12334   -  promoter       AmpR promoter: bla
>Addgene plasmid #198065 | pCSIIbleo-NIR-GECO1-P2A-EGFP | addgene full sequence | sequence record 389691 | Addgene NGS Result
GACGGATCGGGAGATCTCCCGATCCCCTATGGTGCACTCTCAGTACAATCTGCTCTGATGCCGCATAGTT
AAGCCAGTATCTGCTCCCTGCTTGTGTGTTGGAGGTCGCTGAGTAGTGCGCGAGCAAAATTTAAGCTACA
ACAAGGCAAGGCTTGACCGACAATTGCATGAAGAATCTGCTTAGGGTTAGGCGTTTTGCGCTGCTTCGCG
ATGTACGGGCCAGATATACGCGTTGACATTGATTATTGACTAGTTATTAATAGTAATCAATTACGGGGTC
ATTAGTTCATAGCCCATATATGGAGTTCCGCGTTACATAACTTACGGTAAATGGCCCGCCTGGCTGACCG
CCCAACGACCCCCGCCCATTGACGTCAATAATGACGTATGTTCCCATAGTAACGCCAATAGGGACTTTCC
ATTGACGTCAATGGGTGGAGTATTTACGGTAAACTGCCCACTTGGCAGTACATCAAGTGTATCATATGCC
AAGTACGCCCCCTATTGACGTCAATGACGGTAAATGGCCCGCCTGGCATTATGCCCAGTACATGACCTTA
TGGGACTTTCCTACTTGGCAGTACATCTACGTATTAGTCATCGCTATTACCATGGTGATGCGGTTTTGGC
AGTACATCAATGGGCGTGGATAGCGGTTTGACTCACGGGGATTTCCAAGTCTCCACCCCATTGACGTCAA
TGGGAGTTTGTTTTGGCACCAAAATCAACGGGACTTTCCAAAATGTCGTAACAACTCCGCCCCATTGACG
CAAATGGGCGGTAGGCGTGTACGGTGGGAGGTCTATATAAGCAGCGCGTTTTGCCTGTACTGGGTCTCTC
TGGTTAGACCAGATCTGAGCCTGGGAGCTCTCTGGCTAACTAGGGAACCCACTGCTTAAGCCTCAATAAA
GCTTGCCTTGAGTGCTTCAAGTAGTGTGTGCCCGTCTGTTGTGTGACTCTGGTAACTAGAGATCCCTCAG
ACCCTTTTAGTCAGTGTGGAAAATCTCTAGCAGTGGCGCCCGAACAGGGACTTGAAAGCGAAAGGGAAAC
CAGAGGAGCTCTCTCGACGCAGGACTCGGCTTGCTGAAGCGCGCACGGCAAGAGGCGAGGGGCGGCGACT
GGTGAGTACGCCAAAAATTTTGACTAGCGGAGGCTAGAAGGAGAGAGATGGGTGCGAGAGCGTCAGTATT
AAGCGGGGGAGAATTAGATCGCGATGGGAAAAAATTCGGTTAAGGCCAGGGGGAAAGAAAAAATATAAAT
TAAAACATATAGTATGGGCAAGCAGGGAGCTAGAACGATTCGCAGTTAATCCTGGCCTGTTAGAAACATC
AGAAGGCTGTAGACAAATACTGGGACAGCTACAACCATCCCTTCAGACAGGATCAGAAGAACTTAGATCA
TTATATAATACAGTAGCAACCCTCTATTGTGTGCATCAAAGGATAGAGATAAAAGACACCAAGGAAGCTT
TAGACAAGATAGAGGAAGAGCAAAACAAAAGTAAGACCACCGCACAGCAAGGGCCGCTGATCTTCAGACC
TGGAGGAGGAGATATGAGGGACAATTGGAGAAGTGAATTATATAAATATAAAGTAGTAAAAATTGAACCA
TTAGGAGTAGCACCCACCAAGGCAAAGAGAAGAGTGGTGCAGAGAGAAAAAAGAGCAGTGGGAATAGGAG
CTTTGTTCCTTGGGTTCTTGGGAGCAGCAGGAAGCACTATGGGCGCAGCGTCAATGACGCTGACGGTACA
GGCCAGACAATTATTGTCTGGTATAGTGCAGCAGCAGAACAATTTGCTGAGGGCTATTGAGGCGCAACAG
CATCTGTTGCAACTCACAGTCTGGGGCATCAAGCAGCTCCAGGCAAGAATCCTGGCTGTGGAAAGATACC
TAAAGGATCAACAGCTCCTGGGGATTTGGGGTTGCTCTGGAAAACTCATTTGCACCACTGCTGTGCCTTG
GAATGCTAGTTGGAGTAATAAATCTCTGGAACAGATTTGGAATCACACGACCTGGATGGAGTGGGACAGA
GAAATTAACAATTACACAAGCTTAATACACTCCTTAATTGAAGAATCGCAAAACCAGCAAGAAAAGAATG
AACAAGAATTATTGGAATTAGATAAATGGGCAAGTTTGTGGAATTGGTTTAACATAACAAATTGGCTGTG
GTATATAAAATTATTCATAATGATAGTAGGAGGCTTGGTAGGTTTAAGAATAGTTTTTGCTGTACTTTCT
ATAGTGAATAGAGTTAGGCAGGGATATTCACCATTATCGTTTCAGACCCACCTCCCAACCCCGAGGGGAC
CCGACAGGCCCGAAGGAATAGAAGAAGAAGGTGGAGAGAGAGACAGAGACAGATCCATTCGATTAGTGAA
CGGATCTACAAATGGCAGTATTCATCCACAATTTTAAAAGAAAAGGGGGGATTGGGGGGTACAGTGCAGG
GGAAAGAATAGTAGACATAATAGCAACAGACATACAAACTAAAGAATTACAAAAACAAATTACAAAAATT
CAAAATTTTCGGGTTTATTACAGGGACAGCAGAAATTCACTTTGAATTAATTCAAGCTTCGTGAGGCTCC
GGTGCCCGTCAGTGGGCAGAGCGCACATCGCCCACAGTCCCCGAGAAGTTGGGGGGAGGGGTCGGCAATT
GAACCGGTGCCTAGAGAAGGTGGCGCGGGGTAAACTGGGAAAGTGATGTCGTGTACTGGCTCCGCCTTTT
TCCCGAGGGTGGGGGAGAACCGTATATAAGTGCAGTAGTCGCCGTGAACGTTCTTTTTCGCAACGGGTTT
GCCGCCAGAACACAGGTAAGTGCCGTGTGTGGTTCCCGCGGGCCTGGCCTCTTTACGGGTTATGGCCCTT
GCGTGCCTTGAATTACTTCCACCTGGCTCCAGTACGTGATTCTTGATCCCGAGCTGGAGCCAGGGGCGGG
CCTTGCGCTTTAGGAGCCCCTTCGCCTCGTGCTTGAGTTGAGGCCTGGCCTGGGCGCTGGGGCCGCCGCG
TGCGAATCTGGTGGCACCTTCGCGCCTGTCTCGCTGCTTTCGATAAGTCTCTAGCCATTTAAAATTTTTG
ATGACCTGCTGCGACGCTTTTTTTCTGGCAAGATAGTCTTGTAAATGCGGGCCAGGATCTGCACACTGGT
ATTTCGGTTTTTGGGGCCGCGGGCGGCGACGGGGCCCGTGCGTCCCAGCGCACATGTTCGGCGAGGCGGG
GCCTGCGAGCGCGGCCACCGAGAATCGGACGGGGGTAGTCTCAAGCTGGCCGGCCTGCTCTGGTGCCTGG
CCTCGCGCCGCCGTGTATCGCCCCGCCCTGGGCGGCAAGGCTGGCCCGGTCGGCACCAGTTGCGTGAGCG
GAAAGATGGCCGCTTCCCGGCCCTGCTCCAGGGGGCTCAAAATGGAGGACGCGGCGCTCGGGAGAGCGGG
CGGGTGAGTCACCCACACAAAGGAAAGGGGCCTTTCCGTCCTCAGCCGTCGCTTCATGTGACTCCACGGA
GTACCGGGCGCCGTCCAGGCACCTCGATTAGTTCTGGAGCTTTTGGAGTACGTCGTCTTTAGGTTGGGGG
GAGGGGTTTTATGCGATGGAGTTTCCCCACACTGAGTGGGTGGAGACTGAAGTTAGGCCAGCTTGGCACT
TGATGTAATTCTCCTTGGAATTTGCCCTTTTTGAGTTTGGATCTTGGTTCATTCTCAAGCCTCAGACAGT
GGTTCAAAGTTTTTTTCTTCCATTTCAGGTGTCGTGAACACGCTACCGGTCTCGACGAATTCATGTCGGT
ACCGCTGACTACCTCAGCATTCGGCCACGCGTTTCTGGCTAACTGTGAACGTGAGCAGATCCACCTGGCG
GGCTCCATTCAGCCGCACGGTATCCTGCTGGCTGTTAAAGAGCCTGACAACGTGGTGATCCAGGCTTCTA
TTAACGCTGCGGAGTTCCTGAACACCAACTTTGTTGTTGGCCGTCCGCTGCGTGACCTGGGCGGCGATCT
GCCTTTGCAGATCCTGCCGCACCTGAACGGCCCGCTGCACCTGGCTCCGATGACCCTGCGTTGTACTGTG
GGTTCTCCGCCGCGTCGTGTGGACTGTACCATTCATCGACCGTCTAACGGCGGCCTGATCGTAGAACTGG
AACCAGCAACCAAGGCCACTAACATTGCGCCGGCTCTGGTCGGTGCGCTTCATCGTATCACTTCTTCATC
CTCCCTGATGGGCCTGTGTGACGAAACCGCGACTATTTTCCGTGAGATTACTGGCTTCGACCGTGTGATG
GTAATGCGTCTCGGCGCGCTTGACGATCTGACTGAAGAGCAGATCGCAGAGATTAAAGAGGCTTTCTCCC
TATTTGACAAGGACGGGGACGGGACGATAACAACCAAGGAGCTGGGGACGGTGTTCCGGTCTCTGGGGCA
GAACCCCACAGAAGCAGAGCTGCAGGACATGATCAATGAAGTAGATGCCGATGGCGACGGCACATTCGAC
TTCCCTGAGTTCCTGACGATGATGGCAAGGAAAATGAATGACTCAGACAGTGAAGAGGAAATTAGAGAAG
CGTTCCGCGTGTTTGATAAGGACGGCAATGGCTACATCGGCGCAGCAGAGCTTCGCCACGTGATGACAGA
CCTTGGTGAGAAGTTAACTGATGAGGAGGTTGATGAAATGATCAGGGTAGCAGACAACGATGGGGATGGT
CAGGTAAACTACGAAGAGTTTGTACAAATGATGACAGCGAAGGGTGGCGGAGGTTCTGTAGATTCATCAC
GTCGTAAGTGGAATAAGGCAGGTCACGCAGTCAGAGCTATAGGTCGGCTGAGCTCGCGTAGGCATGATTT
GCTGTCCGAATGTCGTCGTGCGGACCTGGAAGCGTTCCTGGGTAACCGCTACCCGGCGTCTACTATTCCG
CAGATCGCTCGTCGCCTGTACGAACTTAACCGTGTTCGCCTGCTGGTAGATGTGAACTATACTCCGGTTC
CGCTACAGCCGCGCATCAGCCCGCTGAACGGTCGTGATCTGGATATGTCCCTGTCTTGCCTGCGCTCTAT
GTCCCCGATCCACCAGAAATACATGCAGGACATGGGCGTTGGCGCAACCCTGGTTTGCTCTCTGATGGTG
TCTGGTCGTCTGTGGGGTCTGATCGTTTGCCACCACTACGAACCGCGCTTCGTTCCGTCCCACATTCGCG
CTGCTGGCGAAGCGCTGGCGGAAACTTGTGCGAACCGCATCGCGACGCTGGAGAGCTTTGCACAGTCTCA
GTCCAAACTCGAGGGAAGCGGAGCGACGAATTTTAGTCTACTGAAACAAGCGGGAGACGTGGAGGAAAAC
CCTGGACCTGGCGGCCGCATGGTGAGCAAGGGCGAGGAGCTGTTCACCGGGGTGGTGCCCATCCTGGTCG
AGCTGGACGGCGACGTAAACGGCCACAAGTTCAGCGTGTCCGGCGAGGGCGAGGGCGATGCCACCTACGG
CAAGCTGACCCTGAAGTTCATCTGCACCACCGGCAAGCTGCCCGTGCCCTGGCCCACCCTCGTGACCACC
CTGACCTACGGCGTGCAGTGCTTCAGCCGCTACCCCGACCACATGAAGCAGCACGACTTCTTCAAGTCCG
CCATGCCCGAAGGCTACGTCCAGGAGCGCACCATCTTCTTCAAGGACGACGGCAACTACAAGACCCGCGC
CGAGGTGAAGTTCGAGGGCGACACCCTGGTGAACCGCATCGAGCTGAAGGGCATCGACTTCAAGGAGGAC
GGCAACATCCTGGGGCACAAGCTGGAGTACAACTACAACAGCCACAACGTCTATATCATGGCCGACAAGC
AGAAGAACGGCATCAAGGTGAACTTCAAGATCCGCCACAACATCGAGGACGGCAGCGTGCAGCTCGCCGA
CCACTACCAGCAGAACACCCCCATCGGCGACGGCCCCGTGCTGCTGCCCGACAACCACTACCTGAGCACC
CAGTCCGCCCTGAGCAAAGACCCCAACGAGAAGCGCGATCACATGGTCCTGCTGGAGTTCGTGACCGCCG
CCTCTAGAGGATCCGTTAACTAACTTAAGCTAGCAACGGTTTCCCTCTAGCGGGATCAATTCCGCCCCCC
CCCCCTAACGTTACTGGCCGAAGCCGCTTGGAATAAGGCCGGTGTGCGTTTGTCTATATGTTATTTTCCA
CCATATTGCCGTCTTTTGGCAATGTGAGGGCCCGGAAACCTGGCCCTGTCTTCTTGACGAGCATTCCTAG
GGGTCTTTCCCCTCTCGCCAAAGGAATGCAAGGTCTGTTGAATGTCGTGAAGGAAGCAGTTCCTCTGGAA
GCTTCTTGAAGACAAACAACGTCTGTAGCGACCCTTTGCAGGCAGCGGAACCCCCCACCTGGCGACAGGT
GCCTCTGCGGCCAAAAGCCACGTGTATAAGATACACCTGCAAAGGCGGCACAACCCCAGTGCCACGTTGT
GAGTTGGATAGTTGTGGAAAGAGTCAAATGGCTCTCCTCAAGCGTATTCAACAAGGGGCTGAAGGATGCC
CAGAAGGTACCCCATTGTATGGGATCTGATCTGGGGCCTCGGTGCACATGCTTTACATGTGTTTAGTCGA
GGTTAAAAAAACGTCTAGGCCCCCCGAACCACGGGGACGTGGTTTTCCTTTGAAAAACACGATAATACCA
TGGCCAAGTTGACCAGTGCCGTTCCGGTGCTCACCGCGCGCGACGTCGCCGGAGCGGTCGAGTTCTGGAC
CGACCGGCTCGGGTTCTCCCGGGACTTCGTGGAGGACGACTTCGCCGGTGTGGTCCGGGACGACGTGACC
CTGTTCATCAGCGCGGTCCAGGACCAGGTGGTGCCGGACAACACCCTGGCCTGGGTGTGGGTGCGCGGCC
TGGACGAGCTGTACGCCGAGTGGTCGGAGGTCGTGTCCACGAACTTCCGGGACGCCTCCGGGCCGGCCAT
GACCGAGATCGGCGAGCAGCCGTGGGGGCGGGAGTTCGCCCTGCGCGACCCGGCCGGCAACTGCGTGCAC
TTCGTGGCCGAGGAGCAGGACTGAACTAGAGTTAACATCGAGGGATCAAGCTTATCGATAATCAACCTCT
GGATTACAAAATTTGTGAAAGATTGACTGGTATTCTTAACTATGTTGCTCCTTTTACGCTATGTGGATAC
GCTGCTTTAATGCCTTTGTATCATGCTATTGCTTCCCGTATGGCTTTCATTTTCTCCTCCTTGTATAAAT
CCTGGTTGCTGTCTCTTTATGAGGAGTTGTGGCCCGTTGTCAGGCAACGTGGCGTGGTGTGCACTGTGTT
TGCTGACGCAACCCCCACTGGTTGGGGCATTGCCACCACCTGTCAGCTCCTTTCCGGGACTTTCGCTTTC
CCCCTCCCTATTGCCACGGCGGAACTCATCGCCGCCTGCCTTGCCCGCTGCTGGACAGGGGCTCGGCTGT
TGGGCACTGACAATTCCGTGGTGTTGTCGGGGAAGCTGACGTCCTTTCCATGGCTGCTCGCCTGTGTTGC
CACCTGGATTCTGCGCGGGACGTCCTTCTGCTACGTCCCTTCGGCCCTCAATCCAGCGGACCTTCCTTCC
CGCGGCCTGCTGCCGGCTCTGCGGCCTCTTCCGCGTCTTCGCCTTCGCCCTCAGACGAGTCGGATCTCCC
TTTGGGCCGCCTCCCCGCATCGATACCGTCGAGACCTAGAAAAACATGGAGCAATCACAAGTAGCAATAC
AGCAGCTACCAATGCTGATTGTGCCTGGCTAGAAGCACAAGAGGAGGAGGAGGTGGGTTTTCCAGTCACA
CCTCAGGTACCTTTAAGACCAATGACTTACAAGGCAGCTGTAGATCTTAGCCACTTTTTAAAAGAAAAGG
GGGGACTGGAAGGGCTAATTCACTCCCAACGAAGACAAGATATCCTTGATCTGTGGATCTACCACACACA
AGGCTACTTCCCTGATTGGCAGAACTACACACCAGGGCCAGGGATCAGATATCCACTGACCTTTGGATGG
TGCTACAAGCTAGTACCAGTTGAGCAAGAGAAGGTAGAAGAAGCCAATGAAGGAGAGAACACCCGCTTGT
TACACCCTGTGAGCCTGCATGGGATGGATGACCCGGAGAGAGAAGTATTAGAGTGGAGGTTTGACAGCCG
CCTAGCATTTCATCACATGGCCCGAGAGCTGCATCCGGACTGTACTGGGTCTCTCTGGTTAGACCAGATC
TGAGCCTGGGAGCTCTCTGGCTAACTAGGGAACCCACTGCTTAAGCCTCAATAAAGCTTGCCTTGAGTGC
TTCAAGTAGTGTGTGCCCGTCTGTTGTGTGACTCTGGTAACTAGAGATCCCTCAGACCCTTTTAGTCAGT
GTGGAAAATCTCTAGCAGGGCCCGTTTAAACCCGCTGATCAGCCTCGACTGTGCCTTCTAGTTGCCAGCC
ATCTGTTGTTTGCCCCTCCCCCGTGCCTTCCTTGACCCTGGAAGGTGCCACTCCCACTGTCCTTTCCTAA
TAAAATGAGGAAATTGCATCGCATTGTCTGAGTAGGTGTCATTCTATTCTGGGGGGTGGGGTGGGGCAGG
ACAGCAAGGGGGAGGATTGGGAAGACAATAGCAGGCATGCTGGGGATGCGGTGGGCTCTATGGCTTCTGA
GGCGGAAAGAACCAGCTGGGGCTCTAGGGGGTATCCCC
[124 nt withheld, positions 8649-8772]
C
[91 nt withheld, positions 8774-8864]
A
[49 nt withheld, positions 8866-8914]
CCTTTGACGTTGGAGTCCACGTTCTTT
[37 nt withheld, positions 8942-8978]
ACCCTATCTCGGTCTATTCTTTTGATTTATAAGGGATTTTGCCGATTTCGGCCTATTGGTTAAAAAATGA
GCTGATTTAACAAAAATTTAACGCGAATTAATTCTGTGGAATGTGTGTCAGTTAGGGTGTGGAAAGTCCC
CAGGCTCCCCAGCAGGCAGAAGTATGCAAAGCATGCATCTCAATTAGTCAGCAACCAGGTGTGGAAAGTC
CCCAGGCTCCCCAGCAGGCAGAAGTATGCAAAGCATGCATCTCAATTAGTCAGCAACCATAGTCCCGCCC
CTAACTCCGCCCATCCCGCCCCTAACTCCGCCCAGTTCCGCCCATTCTCCGCCCCATGGCTGACTAATTT
TTTTTATTTATGCAGAGGCCGAGGCCGCCTCTGCCTCTGAGCTATTCCAGAAGTAGTGAGGAGGCTTTTT
TGGAGGCCTAGGCTTTTGCAAAAAGCTCCCGGGAGCTTGTATATCCATTTTCGGATCTGATCAGCACGTG
TTGACAATTAATCATCGGCATAGTATATCGGCATAGTATAATACGACAAGGTGAGGAACTAAACCATGGC
CAAGTTGACCAGTGCCGTTCCGGTGCTCACCGCGCGCGACGTCGCCGGAGCGGTCGAGTTCTGGACCGAC
CGGCTCGGGTTCTCCCGGGACTTCGTGGAGGACGACTTCGCCGGTGTGGTCCGGGACGACGTGACCCTGT
TCATCAGCGCGGTCCAGGACCAGGTGGTGCCGGACAACACCCTGGCCTGGGTGTGGGTGCGCGGCCTGGA
CGAGCTGTACGCCGAGTGGTCGGAGGTCGTGTCCACGAACTTCCGGGACGCCTCCGGGCCGGCCATGACC
GAGATCGGCGAGCAGCCGTGGGGGCGGGAGTTCGCCCTGCGCGACCCGGCCGGCAACTGCGTGCACTTCG
TGGCCGAGGAGCAGGACTGACACGTGCTACGAGATTTCGATTCCACCGCCGCCTTCTATGAAAGGTTGGG
CTTCGGAATCGTTTTCCGGGACGCCGGCTGGATGATCCTCCAGCGCGGGGATCTCATGCTGGAGTTCTTC
GCCCACCCCAACTTGTTTATTGCAGCTTATAATGGTTACAAATAAAGCAATAGCATCACAAATTTCACAA
ATAAAGCATTTTTTTCACTGCATTCTAGTTGTGGTTTGTCCAAACTCATCAATGTATCTTATCATGTCTG
TATACCGTCGACCTCTAGCTAGAGCTTGGCGTAATCATGGTCATAGCTGTTTCCTGTGTGAAATTGTTAT
CCGCTCACAATTCCACACAACATACGAGCCGGAAGCATAAAGTGTAAAGCCTGGGGTGCCTAATGAGTGA
GCTAACTCACATTAATTGCGTTGCGCTCACTGCCCGCTTTCCAGTCGGGAAACCTGTCGTGCCAGCTGCA
TTAATGAATCGGCCAACGCGCGGGGAGAGGCGGTTTGCGTATTGGGCGCTCTTCCGCTTCCTCGCTCACT
GACTCGCTGCGCTCGGTCGTTCGGCTGCGGCGAGCGGTATCAGCTCACTCAAAGGCGGTAATACGGTTAT
CCACAGAATCAGGGGATAACGCAGGAAAGAACATGTGAGCAAAAGGCCAGCAAAAGGCCAGGAACCGTAA
AAAGGCCGCGTTGCTGGCGTTTTTCCATAGGCTCCGCCCCCCTGACGAGCATCACAAAAATCGACGCTCA
AGTCAGAGGTGGCGAAACCCGACAGGACTATAAAGATACCAGGCGTTTCCCCCTGGAAGCTCCCTCGTGC
GCTCTCCTGTTCCGACCCTGCCGCTTACCGGATACCTGTCCGCCTTTCTCCCTTCGGGAAGCGTGGCGCT
TTCTCATAGCTCACGCTGTAGGTATCTCAGTTCGGTGTAGGTCGTTCGCTCCAAGCTGGGCTGTGTGCAC
GAACCCCCCGTTCAGCCCGACCGCTGCGCCTTATCCGGTAACTATCGTCTTGAGTCCAACCCGGTAAGAC
ACGACTTATCGCCACTGGCAGCAGCCACTGGTAACAGGATTAGCAGAGCGAGGTATGTAGGCGGTGCTAC
AGAGTTCTTGAAGTGGTGGCCTAACTACGGCTACACTAGAAGAACAGTATTTGGTATCTGCGCTCTGCTG
AAGCCAGTTACCTTCGGAAAAAGAGTTGGTAGCTCTTGATCCGGCAAACAAACCACCGCTGGTAGCGGTG
GTTTTTTTGTTTGCAAGCAGCAGATTACGCGCAGAAAAAAAGGATCTCAAGAAGATCCTTTGATCTTTTC
TACGGGGTCTGACGCTCAGTGGAACGAAAACTCACGTTAAGGGATTTTGGTCATGAGATTATCAAAAAGG
ATCTTCACCTAGATCCTTTTAAATTAAAAATGAAGTTTTAAATCAATCTAAAGTATATATGAGTAAACTT
GGTCTGACAGTTACCAATGCTTAATCAGTGAGGCACCTATCTCAGCGATCTGTCTATTTCGTTCATCCAT
AGTTGCCTGACTCCCCGTCGTGTAGATAACTACGATACGGGAGGGCTTACCATCTGGCCCCAGTGCTGCA
ATGATACCGCGAGACCCACGCTCACCGGCTCCAGATTTATCAGCAATAAACCAGCCAGCCGGAAGGGCCG
AGCGCAGAAGTGGTCCTGCAACTTTATCCGCCTCCATCCAGTCTATTAATTGTTGCCGGGAAGCTAGAGT
AAGTAGTTCGCCAGTTAATAGTTTGCGCAACGTTGTTGCCATTGCTACAGGCATCGTGGTGTCACGCTCG
TCGTTTGGTATGGCTTCATTCAGCTCCGGTTCCCAACGATCAAGGCGAGTTACATGATCCCCCATGTTGT
GCAAAAAAGCGGTTAGCTCCTTCGGTCCTCCGATCGTTGTCAGAAGTAAGTTGGCCGCAGTGTTATCACT
CATGGTTATGGCAGCACTGCATAATTCTCTTACTGTCATGCCATCCGTAAGATGCTTTTCTGTGACTGGT
GAGTACTCAACCAAGTCATTCTGAGAATAGTGTATGCGGCGACCGAGTTGCTCTTGCCCGGCGTCAATAC
GGGATAATACCGCGCCACATAGCAGAACTTTAAAAGTGCTCATCATTGGAAAACGTTCTTCGGGGCGAAA
ACTCTCAAGGATCTTACCGCTGTTGAGATCCAGTTCGATGTAACCCACTCGTGCACCCAACTGATCTTCA
GCATCTTTTACTTTCACCAGCGTTTCTGGGTGAGCAAAAACAGGAAGGCAAAATGCCGCAAAAAAGGGAA
TAAGGGCGACACGGAAATGTTGAATACTCATACTCTTCCTTTTTCAATATTATTGAAGCATTTATCAGGG
TTATTGTCTCATGAGCGGATACATATTTGAATGTATTTAGAAAAATAAACAAATAGGGGTTCCGCGCACA
TTTCCCCGAAAAGTGCCACCTGACGTC
